>Addgene plasmid #41321 | TAL3147 | depositor partial sequence | sequence record 54960 | TAL3147 sequence 2430 bps
TCTAGAGCTAGCACCATGGACTACAAAGACCATGACGGTGATTATAAAGATCATGACATCGATTACAAGG
ATGACGATGACAAGATGGCCCCCAAGAAGAAGAGGAAGGTGGGCATTCACCGCGGGGTACCTATGGTGGA
CTTGAGGACACTCGGTTATTCGCAACAGCAACAGGAGAAAATCAAGCCTAAGGTCAGGAGCACCGTCGCG
CAACACCACGAGGCGCTTGTGGGGCATGGCTTCACTCATGCGCATATTGTCGCGCTTTCACAGCACCCTG
CGGCGCTTGGGACGGTGGCTGTCAAATACCAAGATATGATTGCGGCCCTGCCCGAAGCCACGCACGAGGC
AATTGTAGGGGTCGGTAAACAGTGGTCGGGAGCGCGAGCACTTGAGGCGCTGCTGACTGTGGCGGGTGAG
CTTAGGGGGCCTCCGCTCCAGCTCGACACCGGGCAGCTGCTGAAGATCGCGAAGAGAGGGGGAGTAACAG
CGGTAGAGGCAGTGCACGCCTGGCGCAATGCGCTCACCGGGGCCCCCTTGAACCTGACCCCAGACCAGGT
AGTCGCAATCGCGTCGAACATTGGGGGAAAGCAAGCCCTGGAAACCGTGCAAAGGTTGTTGCCGGTCCTT
TGTCAAGACCACGGCCTTACACCGGAGCAAGTCGTGGCCATTGCAAGCAATGGGGGTGGCAAACAGGCTC
TTGAGACGGTTCAGAGACTTCTCCCAGTTCTCTGTCAAGCCCACGGGCTGACTCCCGATCAAGTTGTAGC
GATTGCGAATAACAATGGAGGGAAACAAGCATTGGAGACTGTCCAACGGCTCCTTCCCGTGTTGTGTCAA
GCCCACGGTTTGACGCCTGCACAAGTGGTCGCCATCGCCTCCAATATTGGCGGTAAGCAGGCGCTGGAAA
CAGTACAGCGCCTGCTGCCTGTACTGTGCCAGGATCATGGACTGACCCCAGACCAGGTAGTCGCAATCGC
GAACAATAATGGGGGAAAGCAAGCCCTGGAAACCGTGCAAAGGTTGTTGCCGGTCCTTTGTCAAGACCAC
GGCCTTACACCGGAGCAAGTCGTGGCCATTGCAAATAATAACGGTGGCAAACAGGCTCTTGAGACGGTTC
AGAGACTTCTCCCAGTTCTCTGTCAAGCCCACGGGCTGACTCCCGATCAAGTTGTAGCGATTGCGTCGCA
TGACGGAGGGAAACAAGCATTGGAGACTGTCCAACGGCTCCTTCCCGTGTTGTGTCAAGCCCACGGTTTG
ACGCCTGCACAAGTGGTCGCCATCGCCTCGAATGGCGGCGGTAAGCAGGCGCTGGAAACAGTACAGCGCC
TGCTGCCTGTACTGTGCCAGGATCATGGACTGACCCCAGACCAGGTAGTCGCAATCGCGTCAAACGGAGG
GGGAAAGCAAGCCCTGGAAACCGTGCAAAGGTTGTTGCCGGTCCTTTGTCAAGACCACGGCCTTACACCG
GAGCAAGTCGTGGCCATTGCAAATAATAACGGTGGCAAACAGGCTCTTGAGACGGTTCAGAGACTTCTCC
CAGTTCTCTGTCAAGCCCACGGGCTGACTCCCGATCAAGTTGTAGCGATTGCGTCGAACATTGGAGGGAA
ACAAGCATTGGAGACTGTCCAACGGCTCCTTCCCGTGTTGTGTCAAGCCCACGGTTTGACGCCTGCACAA
GTGGTCGCCATCGCCAGCCATGATGGCGGTAAGCAGGCGCTGGAAACAGTACAGCGCCTGCTGCCTGTAC
TGTGCCAGGATCATGGACTGACCCCAGACCAGGTAGTCGCAATCGCGTCACATGACGGGGGAAAGCAAGC
CCTGGAAACCGTGCAAAGGTTGTTGCCGGTCCTTTGTCAAGACCACGGCCTTACACCGGAGCAAGTCGTG
GCCATTGCAAATAATAACGGTGGCAAACAGGCTCTTGAGACGGTTCAGAGACTTCTCCCAGTTCTCTGTC
AAGCCCACGGGCTGACTCCCGATCAAGTTGTAGCGATTGCGTCGCATGACGGAGGGAAACAAGCATTGGA
GACTGTCCAACGGCTCCTTCCCGTGTTGTGTCAAGCCCACGGTTTGACGCCTGCACAAGTGGTCGCCATC
GCCAGCCATGATGGCGGTAAGCAGGCGCTGGAAACAGTACAGCGCCTGCTGCCTGTACTGTGCCAGGATC
ATGGACTGACACCCGAACAGGTGGTCGCCATTGCTTCTAACATCGGAGGACGGCCAGCCTTGGAGTCCAT
CGTAGCCCAATTGTCCAGGCCCGATCCCGCGTTGGCTGCGTTAACGAATGACCATCTGGTGGCGTTGGCA
TGTCTTGGTGGACGACCCGCGCTCGATGCAGTCAAAAAGGGTCTGCCTCATGCTCCCGCATTGATCAAAA
GAACCAACCGGCGGATTCCCGAGAGAACTTCCCATCGAGTCGCGGGATCC
