>Addgene plasmid #41321 | TAL3147 | addgene partial sequence | sequence record 56410 | JDS-TALEN-F 5'-TAGGGGTCGGTAAACAGTGG-3'
GCGCTGCTGACTGTGGCGGGTGAGCTTAGGGGGCCTCCGCTCCAGCTCGACACCGGGCAGCTGCTGAAGA
TCGCGAAGAGAGGGGGAGTAACAGCGGTAGAGGCAGTGCACGCCTGGCGCAATGCGCTCACCGGGGCCCC
CTTGAACCTGACCCCAGACCAGGTAGTCGCAATCGCGTCGAACATTGGGGGAAAGCAAGCCCTGGAAACC
GTGCAAAGGTTGTTGCCGGTCCTTTGTCAAGACCACGGCCTTACACCGGAGCAAGTCGTGGCCATTGCAA
GCAATGGGGGTGGCAAACAGGCTCTTGAGACGGTTCAGAGACTTCTCCCAGTTCTCTGTCAAGCCCACGG
GCTGACTCCCGATCAAGTTGTAGCGATTGCGAATAACAATGGAGGGAAACAAGCATTGGAGACTGTCCAA
CGGCTCCTTCCCGTGTTGTGTCAAGCCCACGGTTTGACGCCTGCACAAGTGGTCGCCATCGCCTCCAATA
TTGGCGGTAAGCAGGCGCTGGAAACAGTACAGCGCCTGCTGCCTGTACTGTGCCAGGATCATGGACTGAC
CCCAGACCAGGTAGTCGCAATCGCGAACAATAATGGGGGAAAGCAAGCCCTGGAAACCGTGCAAAGGTTG
TTGCCGGTCCTTTGTCAAGACCACGGCCTTACACCGGAGCAAGTCGTGGCCATTGCAAATAATAACGGTG
GCAAACAGGCTCTTGAGACGGTTCAGAGACTTCTCCCAGTTCTCTGTCAAGCCCACGGGCTGACTCCCGA
TCAAGTTGTAGCGATTGCGTCGCATGACGGAGGGAAACAAGCATTGGAGACTGTCCAACGGCTCCTTCCC
GTGTTGTGTCAAGCCCACGGTTTGACGCCTGCACAAGTGGTCGCCATCGCCTCGAATGGCGGCG
