[The description below was written by a language model from this plasmid's Addgene catalogue record.]
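Description:
TAL3147 is a TALEN expression plasmid built on the JDS70 backbone (about 6.4 kb without insert), a vector catalogued as a mammalian expression/T7 type. It is maintained in E. coli as a high-copy plasmid under ampicillin selection. The insert, roughly 1.6 kb and named ZebrafishCommunity-pycr1-Right, is an engineered TAL effector repeat array designed to recognise a specific site in the zebrafish (D. rerio) pycr1 gene. It was introduced by restriction-enzyme cloning in a way that destroyed both flanking cloning sites.

The repeat array is placed in frame with elements supplied by the backbone: an N-terminal 3X Flag epitope tag, which allows detection of the protein, and a C-terminal wild-type FokI nuclease domain. The resulting fusion is one monomer of a TALEN pair. Because FokI cleaves DNA only as a dimer, this "Right" construct is meant to be used together with a matching "Left" TALEN that binds the adjacent half-site, so that the two nuclease domains meet over the spacer and create a double-strand break. Error-prone repair of that break can produce insertions or deletions that disrupt pycr1. Expression in mammalian cells is driven by the CMV promoter, and the T7 designation indicates that the coding sequence can also be transcribed in vitro, the usual way to make mRNA for injection into zebrafish embryos. The use of a BGH reverse sequencing primer suggests a BGH polyadenylation region downstream, although no feature table is provided to confirm this or other backbone details. The associated work concerns targeted gene disruption in somatic zebrafish cells using engineered TALENs.
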