Addgene plasmid #41321: TAL3147
Depositing lab: Keith Joung. Depositing organization: Massachusetts General Hospital. Publication: Targeted gene disruption in somatic zebrafish cells using engineered TALENs. Sander JD, Cade L, Khayter C, Reyon D, Peterson RT, Joung JK, Yeh JR. Nat Biotechnol. 2011 Aug 5;29(8):697-8. doi: 10.1038/nbt.1934. PubMed 21822241.
Backbone
  Vector backbone: JDS70
  Backbone manufacturer: Addgene plasmid #32285
  Backbone size w/o insert (bp): 6447
  Vector type: Mammalian Expression ; T7
Growth in bacteria
  Bacterial resistance: Ampicillin, 100 μg/mL
  Growth temperature: 37°C
  Growth strain: XL1 Blue
  Copy number: High Copy
Gene/Insert
  Gene/Insert name: ZebrafishCommunity-pycr1-Right (alt name: pycr1)
  Species: D. rerio (zebrafish)
  Insert size (bp): 1640
  Promoter: CMV
  Tag / fusion protein: 3X Flag (N terminal on backbone); WT FOKI (C terminal on backbone)
  Cloning method: Restriction Enzyme; 5′ cloning site N/A (destroyed during cloning); 3′ cloning site N/A (destroyed during cloning)
  Sequencing primers: 5′ CMV-F; 3′ BGH-rev
Terms and licenses: Academic/Nonprofit Terms; Industry Terms: Not Available to Industry
Depositor comments: Target binding site: TATGAGGCTTGACCGCCA It is strongly recommended that users perform a diagnostic digest to verify this plasmid prior to use. For example, a double digest of the plasmid with BamHI and KpnI should result in two bands at 2.3kb and 5.8kb.
How to cite: TAL3147 was a gift from Keith Joung (Addgene plasmid # 41321 ; http://n2t.net/addgene:41321 ; RRID:Addgene_41321)
